>Addgene plasmid #138927 | pPD932 ZF37x4-Compact_EYFP | addgene full sequence | sequence record 324540 | Addgene NGS Result
GTGCCACCTGACGTCGACGGATCGGGAGATCTGCGAGTCAGTGCAGACGGCAAGTGGTCGAGTGCCACTT
GCCGTCTGCACGATCTGAGGACGTGTGCTTTGAGGACGTGTAGCCTGAGGACGTGTGCCGTGAGGACGTG
TACGCTCTCTAGAGGGTATATAATGGGGGCCACTAGTCTACTACCAGAGCTCATCGCTAGCGCCACCATG
GTGAGCAAGGGCGAGGAGCTGTTCACCGGGGTGGTGCCCATCCTGGTCGAGCTGGACGGCGACGTAAACG
GCCACAAGTTCAGCGTGTCCGGCGAGGGCGAGGGCGATGCCACCTACGGCAAGCTGACCCTGAAGTTCAT
CTGCACCACCGGCAAGCTGCCCGTGCCCTGGCCCACCCTCGTGACCACCTTCGGCTACGGCCTGCAGTGC
TTCGCCCGCTACCCCGACCACATGAAGCAGCACGACTTCTTCAAGTCCGCCATGCCCGAAGGCTACGTCC
AGGAGCGCACCATCTTCTTCAAGGACGACGGCAACTACAAGACCCGCGCCGAGGTGAAGTTCGAGGGCGA
CACCCTGGTGAACCGCATCGAGCTGAAGGGCATCGACTTCAAGGAGGACGGCAACATCCTGGGGCACAAG
CTGGAGTACAACTACAACAGCCACAACGTCTATATCATGGCCGACAAGCAGAAGAACGGCATCAAGGTGA
ACTTCAAGATCCGCCACAACATCGAGGACGGCAGCGTGCAGCTCGCCGACCACTACCAGCAGAACACCCC
CATCGGCGACGGCCCCGTGCTGCTGCCCGACAACCACTACCTGAGCTACCAGTCCGCCCTGAGCAAAGAC
CCCAACGAGAAGCGCGATCACATGGTCCTGCTGGAGTTCGTGACCGCCGCCGGGATCACTCTCGGCATGG
ACGAGCTGTACAAGTAGGCGGCCGCTCGAGTCTAGAGGGCCCGTTTAAACCCGCTGATCAGCCTCGACTG
TGCCTTCTAGTTGCCAGCCATCTGTTGTTTGCCCCTCCCCCGTGCCTTCCTTGACCCTGGAAGGTGCCAC
TCCCACTGTCCTTTCCTAATAAAATGAGGAAATTGCATCGCATTGTCTGAGTAGGTGTCATTCTATTCTG
GGGGGTGGGGTGGGGCAGGACAGCAAGGGGGAGGATTGGGAAGTCAATAGCAGGCATGCTGGGGATGCGG
TGGGCTCTATGGCTTCTGAGGCGGAAAGAACCAGCTGGGGCTCTAGGGGGTATCCCC
[124 nt withheld, positions 1248-1371]
C
[91 nt withheld, positions 1373-1463]
A
[49 nt withheld, positions 1465-1513]
CCTTTGACGTTGGAGTCCACGTTCTTT
[37 nt withheld, positions 1541-1577]
ACCCTATCTCGGTCTATTCTTTTGATTTATAAGGGATTTTGCCGATTTCGGCCTATTGGTTAAAAAATGA
GCTGATTTAACAAAAATTTAACGCGAATTAATTCTGTGGAATGTGTGTCAGTTAGGCTCAATTAGTCAGC
AACCATAGTCCCGCCCCTAACTCCGCCCATCCCGCCCCTAACTCCGCCCAGTTCCGCCCATTCTCCGCCC
CATGGCTGACTAATTTTTTTTATTTATGCAGAGGCCGAGGCCGCCTCTGCCTCTGAGCTATTCCAGAAGT
AGTGAGGAGGCTTTTTTGGAGGCCTAGGCTTTTGCAAAAAGCTCCCGGGAGCTTGTATATCCATTTTCGG
AGGTTGGGCTTCGGAATCGTTTTCCGGGACGCCGGCTGGATGATCCTCCAGCGCGGGGATCTCATGCTGG
AGTTCTTCGCCCACCCCAACTTGTTTATTGCAGCTTATAATGGTTACAAATAAAGCAATAGCATCACAAA
TTTCACAAATAAAGCATTTTTTTCACTGCATTCTAGTTGTGGTTTGTCCAAACTCATCAATGTATCTTAT
CATGTCTGTATACCGTCGACCTCTAGCTAGAGCTTGGCGTAATCATGGTCATAGCTGTTTCCTGTGTGAA
ATTGTTATCCGCTCACAATTCCACACAACATACGAGCCGGAAGCATAAAGTGTAAAGCCTGGGGTGCCTA
ATGAGTGAGCTAACTCACATTAATTGCGTTGCGCTCACTGCCCGCTTTCCAGTCGGGAAACCTGTCGTGC
CAGCTGCATTAATGAATCGGCCAACGCGCGGGGAGAGGCGGTTTGCGTATTGGGCGCTCTTCCGCTTCCT
CGCTCACTGACTCGCTGCGCTCGGTCGTTCGGCTGCGGCGAGCGGTATCAGCTCACTCAAAGGCGGTAAT
ACGGTTATCCACAGAATCAGGGGATAACGCAGGAAAGAACATGTGAGCAAAAGGCCAGCAAAAGGCCAGG
AACCGTAAAAAGGCCGCGTTGCTGGCGTTTTTCCATAGGCTCCGCCCCCCTGACGAGCATCACAAAAATC
GACGCTCAAGTCAGAGGTGGCGAAACCCGACAGGACTATAAAGATACCAGGCGTTTCCCCCTGGAAGCTC
CCTCGTGCGCTCTCCTGTTCCGACCCTGCCGCTTACCGGATACCTGTCCGCCTTTCTCCCTTCGGGAAGC
GTGGCGCTTTCTCATAGCTCACGCTGTAGGTATCTCAGTTCGGTGTAGGTCGTTCGCTCCAAGCTGGGCT
GTGTGCACGAACCCCCCGTTCAGCCCGACCGCTGCGCCTTATCCGGTAACTATCGTCTTGAGTCCAACCC
GGTAAGACACGACTTATCGCCACTGGCAGCAGCCACTGGTAACAGGATTAGCAGAGCGAGGTATGTAGGC
GGTGCTACAGAGTTCTTGAAGTGGTGGCCTAACTACGGCTACACTAGAAGAACAGTATTTGGTATCTGCG
CTCTGCTGAAGCCAGTTACCTTCGGAAAAAGAGTTGGTAGCTCTTGATCCGGCAAACAAACCACCGCTGG
TAGCGGTGGTTTTTTTGTTTGCAAGCAGCAGATTACGCGCAGAAAAAAAGGATCTCAAGAAGATCCTTTG
ATCTTTTCTACGGGGTCTGACGCTCAGTGGAACGAAAACTCACGTTAAGGGATTTTGGTCATGAGATTAT
CAAAAAGGATCTTCACCTAGATCCTTTTAAATTAAAAATGAAGTTTTAAATCAATCTAAAGTATATATGA
GTAAACTTGGTCTGACAGTTACCAATGCTTAATCAGTGAGGCACCTATCTCAGCGATCTGTCTATTTCGT
TCATCCATAGTTGCCTGACTCCCCGTCGTGTAGATAACTACGATACGGGAGGGCTTACCATCTGGCCCCA
GTGCTGCAATGATACCGCGAGATCCACGCTCACCGGCTCCAGATTTATCAGCAATAAACCAGCCAGCCGG
AAGGGCCGAGCGCAGAAGTGGTCCTGCAACTTTATCCGCCTCCATCCAGTCTATTAATTGTTGCCGGGAA
GCTAGAGTAAGTAGTTCGCCAGTTAATAGTTTGCGCAACGTTGTTGCCATTGCTACAGGCATCGTGGTGT
CACGCTCGTCGTTTGGTATGGCTTCATTCAGCTCCGGTTCCCAACGATCAAGGCGAGTTACATGATCCCC
CATGTTGTGCAAAAAAGCGGTTAGCTCCTTCGGTCCTCCGATCGTTGTCAGAAGTAAGTTGGCCGCAGTG
TTATCACTCATGGTTATGGCAGCACTGCATAATTCTCTTACTGTCATGCCATCCGTAAGATGCTTTTCTG
TGACTGGTGAGTACTCAACCAAGTCATTCTGAGAATAGTGTATGCGGCGACCGAGTTGCTCTTGCCCGGC
GTCAATACGGGATAATACCGCGCCACATAGCAGAACTTTAAAAGTGCTCATCATTGGAAAACGTTCTTCG
GGGCGAAAACTCTCAAGGATCTTACCGCTGTTGAGATCCAGTTCGATGTAACCCACTCGTGCACCCAACT
GATCTTCAGCATCTTTTACTTTCACCAGCGTTTCTGGGTGAGCAAAAACAGGAAGGCAAAATGCCGCAAA
AAAGGGAATAAGGGCGACACGGAAATGTTGAATACTCATACTCTTCCTTTTTCAATATTATTGAAGCATT
TATCAGGGTTATTGTCTCATGAGCGGATACATATTTGAATGTATTTAGAAAAATAAACAAATAGGGGTTC
CGCGCACATTTCCCCGAAAA
Features (pLannotate 1.2.2; 16 found; start..end, strand, type, name):
    150..166     +  promoter       minP (fragment): minimal TATA-box promoter with low basal activity
    208..924     +  CDS            EYFP: EYFP is a basic (constitutively fluorescent) green/yellow fluorescent protein published in 1996, derived from Aequorea victoria. It is reported to be a very rapidly-maturing weak dimer with high acid sensitivity.
    978..1089    +  polyA_signal   bGH poly(A) signal: bovine growth hormone polyadenylation signal
   1206..1227    +  promoter       SV40 promoter (fragment): SV40 enhancer and early promoter
   1248..1676    +  rep_origin     f1 ori (sequence partly withheld): f1 bacteriophage origin of replication; arrow indicates direction of (+) strand synthesis
   1681..1703    +  promoter       SV40 promoter (fragment): SV40 enhancer and early promoter
   1704..1895    +  promoter       SV40 promoter: SV40 early promoter
   1922..2020    +  CDS            ble (fragment): BLE_KLEPN - Experimental evidence at protein level: Swiss-Prot protein existence level 1. Binding protein with a strong affinity to the bleomycin family of antibiotics. Binds to CL990; an antimitotic-antibiotic compound. From Klebsiella pneumoniae.
   2015..2136    +  polyA_signal   SV40 poly(A) signal: SV40 polyadenylation signal
   2209..2225    -  protein_bind   lac operator: The lac repressor binds to the lac operator to inhibit transcription in E. coli. This inhibition can be relieved by adding lactose or isopropyl-β-D-thiogalactopyranoside (IPTG). lac repressor encoded by lacI
   2233..2263    -  promoter       lac promoter: promoter for the E. coli lac operon
   2278..2299    -  protein_bind   CAP binding site: CAP binding activates transcription in the presence of cAMP. E. coli catabolite activator protein
   2312..2404    -  CDS            lacI (fragment): lac repressor; lacI; The lac repressor binds to the lac operator to inhibit transcription in E. coli. This inhibition can be relieved by adding lactose or isopropyl-β-D-thiogalactopyranoside (IPTG).
   2587..3175    -  rep_origin     ori: high-copy-number ColE1/pMB1/pBR322/pUC origin of replication
   3346..4206    -  CDS            AmpR: β-lactamase; bla; confers resistance to ampicillin, carbenicillin, and related antibiotics
   4207..4311    -  promoter       AmpR promoter: bla
