[The description below was written by a language model from this plasmid's Addgene catalogue record and pLannotate feature annotations shown in this document.]
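Description:
pPD932 ZF37x4-Compact_EYFP is a 4.3 kb mammalian expression reporter plasmid from the COMET toolkit for building customizable genetic programs in mammalian cells. It is built on the pPD540 Reporter Template v3 backbone. In E. coli it is maintained at high copy through a ColE1/pUC-type origin and selected with ampicillin via the AmpR (β-lactamase) gene and its native promoter. An f1 phage origin is also present, along with lac promoter/operator, CAP site and lacI fragment remnants typical of the parental cloning vector.

The payload is a synthetic inducible promoter, ZF37x4-Compact, cloned between retained BglII and NheI sites upstream of an EYFP coding sequence that is terminated by the bovine growth hormone polyadenylation signal. The feature table annotates only a short minimal TATA-box promoter fragment just ahead of EYFP. The upstream synthetic portion is not annotated, though the name suggests four closely spaced binding sites for a zinc-finger domain designated ZF37; the record does not spell out this architecture. Because a minimal promoter has low basal activity, yellow fluorescence should depend largely on recruitment of a cognate zinc-finger transcription factor supplied from another construct, so EYFP output reports the activity of that regulator.

Downstream lies an SV40 early promoter followed by only a short fragment of the ble (bleomycin/zeocin resistance) gene and an SV40 poly(A) signal. The mammalian selection cassette therefore appears truncated, and no functional mammalian marker is evident in the annotation. This would be consistent with transient transfection rather than stable selection, although the record does not say how the plasmid is delivered.
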