Addgene plasmid #138927: pPD932 ZF37x4-Compact_EYFP
Purpose: EYFP reporter vector for the ZF37x4-Compact promoter
Depositing lab: Joshua Leonard. Depositing organization: Northwestern University. Publication: The COMET toolkit for composing customizable genetic programs in mammalian cells. Donahue PS, Draut JW, Muldoon JJ, Edelstein HI, Bagheri N, Leonard JN. Nat Commun. 2020 Feb 7;11(1):779. doi: 10.1038/s41467-019-14147-5. PubMed 32034124.
Backbone
  Vector backbone: pPD540 Reporter Template v3
  Vector type: Mammalian Expression, Synthetic Biology
Growth in bacteria
  Bacterial resistance: Ampicillin, 100 μg/mL
  Growth temperature: 37°C
  Growth strain: DH5alpha
  Copy number: High Copy
Gene/Insert
  Gene/Insert name: ZF37x4-Compact
  Species: Synthetic
  Promoter: ZF37x4-Compact
  Cloning method: Restriction Enzyme; 5′ cloning site BglII (not destroyed); 3′ cloning site NheI (not destroyed)
  Sequencing primers: 5′ CGACACGGAAATGTTGAATAC; 3′ TAGAAGGCACAGTCGAGG
Terms and licenses: Academic/Nonprofit Terms; Industry Terms: Not Available to Industry
Depositor comments: Leonard Lab plasmid reference number: L1477
How to cite: pPD932 ZF37x4-Compact_EYFP was a gift from Joshua Leonard (Addgene plasmid # 138927 ; http://n2t.net/addgene:138927 ; RRID:Addgene_138927)
