>Addgene plasmid #138927 | pPD932 ZF37x4-Compact_EYFP | depositor partial sequence | sequence record 268521 | ZF37x4-Compact promoter
AGATCTGCGAGTCAGTGCAGACGGCAAGTGGTCGAGTGCCACTTGCCGTCTGCACGATCTGAGGACGTGT
GCTTTGAGGACGTGTAGCCTGAGGACGTGTGCCGTGAGGACGTGTACGCTCTCTAGAGGGTATATAATGG
GGGCCACTAGTCTACTACCAGAGCTCATCGCTAGC
